>Addgene plasmid #100026 | pcDNA3-teLuc c-myc | addgene full sequence | sequence record 194894 | Addgene NGS Result
GACGGATCGGGAGATCTCCCGATCCCCTATGGTGCACTCTCAGTACAATCTGCTCTGATGCCGCATAGTT
AAGCCAGTATCTGCTCCCTGCTTGTGTGTTGGAGGTCGCTGAGTAGTGCGCGAGCAAAATTTAAGCTACA
ACAAGGCAAGGCTTGACCGACAATTGCATGAAGAATCTGCTTAGGGTTAGGCGTTTTGCGCTGCTTCGCG
ATGTACGGGCCAGATATACGCGTTGACATTGATTATTGACTAGTTATTAATAGTAATCAATTACGGGGTC
ATTAGTTCATAGCCCATATATGGAGTTCCGCGTTACATAACTTACGGTAAATGGCCCGCCTGGCTGACCG
CCCAACGACCCCCGCCCATTGACGTCAATAATGACGTATGTTCCCATAGTAACGCCAATAGGGACTTTCC
ATTGACGTCAATGGGTGGAGTATTTACGGTAAACTGCCCACTTGGCAGTACATCAAGTGTATCATATGCC
AAGTACGCCCCCTATTGACGTCAATGACGGTAAATGGCCCGCCTGGCATTATGCCCAGTACATGACCTTA
TGGGACTTTCCTACTTGGCAGTACATCTACGTATTAGTCATCGCTATTACCATGGTGATGCGGTTTTGGC
AGTACATCAATGGGCGTGGATAGCGGTTTGACTCACGGGGATTTCCAAGTCTCCACCCCATTGACGTCAA
TGGGAGTTTGTTTTGGCACCAAAATCAACGGGACTTTCCAAAATGTCGTAACAACTCCGCCCCATTGACG
CAAATGGGCGGTAGGCGTGTACGGTGGGAGGTCTATATAAGCAGAGCTCTCTGGCTAACTAGAGAACCCA
CTGCTTACTGGCTTATCGAAATTAATACGACTCACTATAGGGAGACCCAAGCTTGCCGCCACCATGGTCT
TCACACTCGAAGATTTCGTTGGGGACTGGCGACAGACAGCCGGCTACAACTTGAGTCAAGTCCTTGAACA
GGGAGGTGTGTCCAGTTTGTTTCAGAATCTCGGGGTGTCCGTAACTCCGATCCAAAGGATTGTCCTGAGC
GGTGAAAATGGGCTGAAGATCGACATCCATGTCATCATCCCGTATGAAGGTCTGAGCGGCGACCAAATGG
GCCAGATCGAAAAAATTTTTAAGGTGGTGTACCCTGTGGATAATCATCACTTTAAGGTGATCCTGCACTA
TGGCACACTGGTAATCGACGGGGTTACGCCGAACATGATCGACTATTTCGGACGGCCGTATGAAGGCATC
GCCGTGTTCGACGGCAAAAAGATCACTGTAACAGGGACCCTGTGGAACGGCAACAAAATTATCGACGAGC
GCCTGATCAACCCCGACGGCTCCCTGCTGTTCCGAGTAACCATCAACGGAGTGACCGGCTGGCGTCTGCA
TGAACGCATTCTGGCGGGCTCCGGCGAACAAAAACTCATCTCAGAAGAGGATCTGTAACTCGAGCATGCA
TCTAGAGGGCCCTATTCTATAGTGTCACCTAAATGCTAGAGCTCGCTGATCAGCCTCGACTGTGCCTTCT
AGTTGCCAGCCATCTGTTGTTTGCCCCTCCCCCGTGCCTTCCTTGACCCTGGAAGGTGCCACTCCCACTG
TCCTTTCCTAATAAAATGAGGAAATTGCATCGCATTGTCTGAGTAGGTGTCATTCTATTCTGGGGGGTGG
GGTGGGGCAGGACAGCAAGGGGGAGGATTGGGAAGACAATAGCAGGCATGCTGGGGATGCGGTGGGCTCT
ATGGCTTCTGAGGCGGAAAGAACCAGCTGGGGCTCTAGGGGGTATCCCC
[124 nt withheld, positions 1800-1923]
C
[91 nt withheld, positions 1925-2015]
A
[49 nt withheld, positions 2017-2065]
CCTTTGACGTTGGAGTCCACGTTCTTT
[37 nt withheld, positions 2093-2129]
ACCCTATCTCGGTCTATTCTTTTGATTTATAAGGGATTTTGCCGATTTCGGCCTATTGGTTAAAAAATGA
GCTGATTTAACAAAAATTTAACGCGAATTAATTCTGTGGAATGTGTGTCAGTTAGGGTGTGGAAAGTCCC
CAGGCTCCCCAGCAGGCAGAAGTATGCAAAGCATGCATCTCAATTAGTCAGCAACCAGGTGTGGAAAGTC
CCCAGGCTCCCCAGCAGGCAGAAGTATGCAAAGCATGCATCTCAATTAGTCAGCAACCATAGTCCCGCCC
CTAACTCCGCCCATCCCGCCCCTAACTCCGCCCAGTTCCGCCCATTCTCCGCCCCATGGCTGACTAATTT
TTTTTATTTATGCAGAGGCCGAGGCCGCCTCTGCCTCTGAGCTATTCCAGAAGTAGTGAGGAGGCTTTTT
TGGAGGCCTAGGCTTTTGCAAAAAGCTCCCGGGAGCTTGTATATCCATTTTCGGATCTGATCAAGAGACA
GGATGAGGATCGTTTCGCATGATTGAACAAGATGGATTGCACGCAGGTTCTCCGGCCGCTTGGGTGGAGA
GGCTATTCGGCTATGACTGGGCACAACAGACAATCGGCTGCTCTGATGCCGCCGTGTTCCGGCTGTCAGC
GCAGGGGCGCCCGGTTCTTTTTGTCAAGACCGACCTGTCCGGTGCCCTGAATGAACTGCAGGACGAGGCA
GCGCGGCTATCGTGGCTGGCCACGACGGGCGTTCCTTGCGCAGCTGTGCTCGACGTTGTCACTGAAGCGG
GAAGGGACTGGCTGCTATTGGGCGAAGTGCCGGGGCAGGATCTCCTGTCATCTCACCTTGCTCCTGCCGA
GAAAGTATCCATCATGGCTGATGCAATGCGGCGGCTGCATACGCTTGATCCGGCTACCTGCCCATTCGAC
CACCAAGCGAAACATCGCATCGAGCGAGCACGTACTCGGATGGAAGCCGGTCTTGTCGATCAGGATGATC
TGGACGAAGAGCATCAGGGGCTCGCGCCAGCCGAACTGTTCGCCAGGCTCAAGGCGCGCATGCCCGACGG
CGAGGATCTCGTCGTGACCCATGGCGATGCCTGCTTGCCGAATATCATGGTGGAAAATGGCCGCTTTTCT
GGATTCATCGACTGTGGCCGGCTGGGTGTGGCGGACCGCTATCAGGACATAGCGTTGGCTACCCGTGATA
TTGCTGAAGAGCTTGGCGGCGAATGGGCTGACCGCTTCCTCGTGCTTTACGGTATCGCCGCTCCCGATTC
GCAGCGCATCGCCTTCTATCGCCTTCTTGACGAGTTCTTCTGAGCGGGACTCTGGGGTTCGAAATGACCG
ACCAAGCGACGCCCAACCTGCCATCACGAGATTTCGATTCCACCGCCGCCTTCTATGAAAGGTTGGGCTT
CGGAATCGTTTTCCGGGACGCCGGCTGGATGATCCTCCAGCGCGGGGATCTCATGCTGGAGTTCTTCGCC
CACCCCAACTTGTTTATTGCAGCTTATAATGGTTACAAATAAAGCAATAGCATCACAAATTTCACAAATA
AAGCATTTTTTTCACTGCATTCTAGTTGTGGTTTGTCCAAACTCATCAATGTATCTTATCATGTCTGTAT
ACCGTCGACCTCTAGCTAGAGCTTGGCGTAATCATGGTCATAGCTGTTTCCTGTGTGAAATTGTTATCCG
CTCACAATTCCACACAACATACGAGCCGGAAGCATAAAGTGTAAAGCCTGGGGTGCCTAATGAGTGAGCT
AACTCACATTAATTGCGTTGCGCTCACTGCCCGCTTTCCAGTCGGGAAACCTGTCGTGCCAGCTGCATTA
ATGAATCGGCCAACGCGCGGGGAGAGGCGGTTTGCGTATTGGGCGCTCTTCCGCTTCCTCGCTCACTGAC
TCGCTGCGCTCGGTCGTTCGGCTGCGGCGAGCGGTATCAGCTCACTCAAAGGCGGTAATACGGTTATCCA
CAGAATCAGGGGATAACGCAGGAAAGAACATGTGAGCAAAAGGCCAGCAAAAGGCCAGGAACCGTAAAAA
GGCCGCGTTGCTGGCGTTTTTCCATAGGCTCCGCCCCCCTGACGAGCATCACAAAAATCGACGCTCAAGT
CAGAGGTGGCGAAACCCGACAGGACTATAAAGATACCAGGCGTTTCCCCCTGGAAGCTCCCTCGTGCGCT
CTCCTGTTCCGACCCTGCCGCTTACCGGATACCTGTCCGCCTTTCTCCCTTCGGGAAGCGTGGCGCTTTC
TCATAGCTCACGCTGTAGGTATCTCAGTTCGGTGTAGGTCGTTCGCTCCAAGCTGGGCTGTGTGCACGAA
CCCCCCGTTCAGCCCGACCGCTGCGCCTTATCCGGTAACTATCGTCTTGAGTCCAACCCGGTAAGACACG
ACTTATCGCCACTGGCAGCAGCCACTGGTAACAGGATTAGCAGAGCGAGGTATGTAGGCGGTGCTACAGA
GTTCTTGAAGTGGTGGCCTAACTACGGCTACACTAGAAGAACAGTATTTGGTATCTGCGCTCTGCTGAAG
CCAGTTACCTTCGGAAAAAGAGTTGGTAGCTCTTGATCCGGCAAACAAACCACCGCTGGTAGCGGTGGTT
TTTTTGTTTGCAAGCAGCAGATTACGCGCAGAAAAAAAGGATCTCAAGAAGATCCTTTGATCTTTTCTAC
GGGGTCTGACGCTCAGTGGAACGAAAACTCACGTTAAGGGATTTTGGTCATGAGATTATCAAAAAGGATC
TTCACCTAGATCCTTTTAAATTAAAAATGAAGTTTTAAATCAATCTAAAGTATATATGAGTAAACTTGGT
CTGACAGTTACCAATGCTTAATCAGTGAGGCACCTATCTCAGCGATCTGTCTATTTCGTTCATCCATAGT
TGCCTGACTCCCCGTCGTGTAGATAACTACGATACGGGAGGGCTTACCATCTGGCCCCAGTGCTGCAATG
ATACCGCGAGACCCACGCTCACCGGCTCCAGATTTATCAGCAATAAACCAGCCAGCCGGAAGGGCCGAGC
GCAGAAGTGGTCCTGCAACTTTATCCGCCTCCATCCAGTCTATTAATTGTTGCCGGGAAGCTAGAGTAAG
TAGTTCGCCAGTTAATAGTTTGCGCAACGTTGTTGCCATTGCTACAGGCATCGTGGTGTCACGCTCGTCG
TTTGGTATGGCTTCATTCAGCTCCGGTTCCCAACGATCAAGGCGAGTTACATGATCCCCCATGTTGTGCA
AAAAAGCGGTTAGCTCCTTCGGTCCTCCGATCGTTGTCAGAAGTAAGTTGGCCGCAGTGTTATCACTCAT
GGTTATGGCAGCACTGCATAATTCTCTTACTGTCATGCCATCCGTAAGATGCTTTTCTGTGACTGGTGAG
TACTCAACCAAGTCATTCTGAGAATAGTGTATGCGGCGACCGAGTTGCTCTTGCCCGGCGTCAATACGGG
ATAATACCGCGCCACATAGCAGAACTTTAAAAGTGCTCATCATTGGAAAACGTTCTTCGGGGCGAAAACT
CTCAAGGATCTTACCGCTGTTGAGATCCAGTTCGATGTAACCCACTCGTGCACCCAACTGATCTTCAGCA
TCTTTTACTTTCACCAGCGTTTCTGGGTGAGCAAAAACAGGAAGGCAAAATGCCGCAAAAAAGGGAATAA
GGGCGACACGGAAATGTTGAATACTCATACTCTTCCTTTTTCAATATTATTGAAGCATTTATCAGGGTTA
TTGTCTCATGAGCGGATACATATTTGAATGTATTTAGAAAAATAAACAAATAGGGGTTCCGCGCACATTT
CCCCGAAAAGTGCCACCTGACGTC
Features (pLannotate 1.2.2; 21 found; start..end, strand, type, name):
     28..80      -  misc_feature   bom (fragment): basis of mobility region from pBR322
    235..614     +  enhancer       CMV enhancer: human cytomegalovirus immediate early enhancer
    615..818     +  promoter       CMV promoter: human cytomegalovirus (CMV) immediate early promoter
    814..847     +  LTR            5' LTR (truncated) (fragment): truncated 5' long terminal repeat (LTR) from HIV-1
    863..881     +  promoter       T7 promoter: promoter for bacteriophage T7 RNA polymerase
    904..1416    +  CDS            Nluc: NanoLuc® luciferase human codon-optimized
   1486..1504    -  promoter       SP6 promoter: promoter for bacteriophage SP6 RNA polymerase
   1530..1754    +  polyA_signal   bGH poly(A) signal: bovine growth hormone polyadenylation signal
   1758..1779    +  promoter       SV40 promoter (fragment): SV40 enhancer and early promoter
   1800..2228    +  rep_origin     f1 ori (sequence partly withheld): f1 bacteriophage origin of replication; arrow indicates direction of (+) strand synthesis
   2242..2571    +  promoter       SV40 promoter: SV40 enhancer and early promoter
   2638..3429    +  CDS            neo: KKA2_KLEPN - Also known as kan, nptII. Experimental evidence at protein level: Swiss-Prot protein existence level 1. Resistance to kanamycin, neomycin, paromomycin, ribostamycin, butirosin and gentamicin B. From Klebsiella pneumoniae.
   3453..3611    +  CDS            ble (fragment): BLE_KLEPN - Experimental evidence at protein level: Swiss-Prot protein existence level 1. Binding protein with a strong affinity to the bleomycin family of antibiotics. Binds to CL990; an antimitotic-antibiotic compound. From Klebsiella pneumoniae.
   3606..3727    +  polyA_signal   SV40 poly(A) signal: SV40 polyadenylation signal
   3800..3816    -  protein_bind   lac operator: The lac repressor binds to the lac operator to inhibit transcription in E. coli. This inhibition can be relieved by adding lactose or isopropyl-β-D-thiogalactopyranoside (IPTG). lac repressor encoded by lacI
   3824..3854    -  promoter       lac promoter: promoter for the E. coli lac operon
   3869..3890    -  protein_bind   CAP binding site: CAP binding activates transcription in the presence of cAMP. E. coli catabolite activator protein
   3903..3995    -  CDS            lacI (fragment): lac repressor; lacI; The lac repressor binds to the lac operator to inhibit transcription in E. coli. This inhibition can be relieved by adding lactose or isopropyl-β-D-thiogalactopyranoside (IPTG).
   4178..4766    -  rep_origin     ori: high-copy-number ColE1/pMB1/pBR322/pUC origin of replication
   4937..5797    -  CDS            AmpR: β-lactamase; bla; confers resistance to ampicillin, carbenicillin, and related antibiotics
   5798..5902    -  promoter       AmpR promoter: bla
