[The description below was written by a language model from this plasmid's Addgene catalogue record, the feature table of its GenBank file and pLannotate feature annotations shown in this document.]
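Description:
pcDNA3-teLuc c-myc is a mammalian expression plasmid built on the unmodified pcDNA3 backbone, carrying a synthetic luciferase gene for bioluminescence reporting. In bacteria it is maintained at high copy through a ColE1/pUC-type origin and selected with ampicillin via the β-lactamase gene. An f1 origin is also present. For mammalian cells, an SV40 early promoter drives the neomycin phosphotransferase gene, followed by an SV40 polyadenylation signal, allowing G418 selection of stable transfectants. The catalogue lists a total size of about 6.0 kb, while the sequenced record is 5,933 nt.

The payload is teLuc, a NanoLuc mutant carrying the substitutions D19S, D85N and C164H, which the automated annotation recognises simply as human codon-optimised Nluc. The 555 bp insert was cloned between HindIII and XhoI sites, both retained, and is fused at its C terminus to a c-myc epitope tag, which would allow the protein to be detected with anti-Myc antibodies. Transcription is driven by the human cytomegalovirus immediate early enhancer and promoter and terminated by the bovine growth hormone polyadenylation signal. T7 and SP6 promoters flank the cloning region, as is standard in pcDNA3. The separate GenBank record held for this plasmid covers only the 555 bp insert and annotates just the Myc tag near its 3′ end. Short annotated fragments such as the truncated HIV-1 LTR, ble and lacI are probably backbone remnants or spurious matches rather than functional parts.

According to the record, teLuc gives enhanced, red-shifted bioluminescence when paired with the synthetic substrate diphenylterazine (DTZ). The plasmid therefore serves to express this luciferase in mammalian cells for bioluminescence imaging.
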