Addgene plasmid #100026: pcDNA3-teLuc c-myc
Purpose: Enhanced red-shifted bioluminescence when paired with diphenylterazine (DTZ)
Depositing lab: Huiwang Ai. Depositing organization: University of California, Riverside. Publication: Red-shifted luciferase-luciferin pairs for enhanced bioluminescence imaging. Yeh HW, Karmach O, Ji A, Carter D, Martins-Green MM, Ai HW. Nat Methods. 2017 Sep 4. doi: 10.1038/nmeth.4400. PubMed 28869756.
Backbone
  Vector backbone: pcDNA3
  Backbone manufacturer: Thermo Fisher
  Backbone size w/o insert (bp): 5446
  Total vector size (bp): 6000
  Modifications to backbone: none
  Vector type: Mammalian Expression
  Selectable markers: Neomycin (select with G418)
Growth in bacteria
  Bacterial resistance: Ampicillin, 100 μg/mL
  Growth temperature: 37°C
  Growth strain: DH5alpha
  Copy number: High Copy
Gene/Insert
  Gene/Insert name: teLuc, a NanoLuc mutant
  Species: Synthetic
  Insert size (bp): 555
  Mutation: D19S, D85N, C164H
  GenBank ID: KX963378
  Promoter: CMV
  Tag / fusion protein: c-myc (C terminal on insert)
  Cloning method: Restriction Enzyme; 5′ cloning site HindIII (not destroyed); 3′ cloning site XhoI (not destroyed)
  Sequencing primers: 5′ CGCAAATGGGCGGTAGGCGTG; 3′ ATTTAGGTGACACTATAG
Terms and licenses: Academic/Nonprofit Terms; Industry Terms: Not Available to Industry
Depositor comments: Please see https://med.virginia.edu/ai-lab/samples/ for Practical Notes describing the use of this plasmid.
How to cite: pcDNA3-teLuc c-myc was a gift from Huiwang Ai (Addgene plasmid # 100026 ; http://n2t.net/addgene:100026 ; RRID:Addgene_100026)
