LOCUS       Exported 555 bp ds-DNA linear SYN 18-MAY-2021
DEFINITION  Enhanced red-shifted bioluminescence when paired with
            diphenylterazine (DTZ).
ACCESSION   .
VERSION     .
KEYWORDS    pcDNA3-teLuc c-myc
SOURCE      synthetic DNA construct
  ORGANISM  synthetic DNA construct
REFERENCE   1 (bases 1 to 555)
  AUTHORS   Yeh HW, Karmach O, Ji A, Carter D, Martins-Green MM, Ai HW
  TITLE     Red-shifted luciferase-luciferin pairs for enhanced bioluminescence
            imaging.
  JOURNAL   Nat Methods. 2017 Sep 4. doi: 10.1038/nmeth.4400.
  PUBMED    28869756
REFERENCE   2 (bases 1 to 555)
  AUTHORS   .
  TITLE     Direct Submission
  JOURNAL   Exported May 18, 2021 from SnapGene Server 1.1.58
            http://www.snapgene.com
FEATURES             Location/Qualifiers
     source          1..555
                     /organism="synthetic DNA construct"
                     /mol_type="other DNA"
     CDS             523..552
                     /codon_start=1
                     /product="Myc (human c-Myc proto-oncogene) epitope tag"
                     /label=Myc
                     /translation="EQKLISEEDL"
ORIGIN
        1 atggtcttca cactcgaaga tttcgttggg gactggcgac agacagccgg ctacaacttg
       61 agtcaagtcc ttgaacaggg aggtgtgtcc agtttgtttc agaatctcgg ggtgtccgta
      121 actccgatcc aaaggattgt cctgagcggt gaaaatgggc tgaagatcga catccatgtc
      181 atcatcccgt atgaaggtct gagcggcgac caaatgggcc agatcgaaaa aatttttaag
      241 gtggtgtacc ctgtggataa tcatcacttt aaggtgatcc tgcactatgg cacactggta
      301 atcgacgggg ttacgccgaa catgatcgac tatttcggac ggccgtatga aggcatcgcc
      361 gtgttcgacg gcaaaaagat cactgtaaca gggaccctgt ggaacggcaa caaaattatc
      421 gacgagcgcc tgatcaaccc cgacggctcc ctgctgttcc gagtaaccat caacggagtg
      481 accggctggc gtctgcatga acgcattctg gcgggctccg gcgaacaaaa actcatctca
      541 gaagaggatc tgtaa
//
